Addgene plasmid #123824: MTK4a_011
Purpose: Encodes a nuclear localized iRFP670 coexpression cassette as a Type 4a part to be used in the MTK system
Depositing lab: Hana El-Samad. Depositing organization: University of California, San Francisco (UCSF). Publication: A Toolkit for Rapid Modular Construction of Biological Circuits in Mammalian Cells. Fonseca JP, Bonny AR, Kumar GR, Ng AH, Town J, Wu QC, Aslankoohi E, Chen SY, Dods G, Harrigan P, Osimiri LC, Kistler AL, El-Samad H. ACS Synth Biol. 2019 Nov 15;8(11):2593-2606. doi: 10.1021/acssynbio.9b00322. Epub 2019 Nov 5. PubMed 31686495.
Backbone
  Vector backbone: MTK0_027
  Vector type: Mammalian Expression
Growth in bacteria
  Bacterial resistance: Chloramphenicol, 25 μg/mL
  Growth temperature: 37°C
  Growth strain: DH5alpha
  Copy number: Unknown
Gene/Insert
  Gene/Insert name: T2A::NLS::iRFP670
  Species: Synthetic
  Cloning method: Restriction Enzyme; 5′ cloning site BsmBI (destroyed during cloning); 3′ cloning site BsmBI (destroyed during cloning)
Terms and licenses: Academic/Nonprofit Terms; Industry Terms: Not Available to Industry
Depositor comments: Type 4a parts are used for C-terminal coding sequences in the MTK system Please visit https://www.biorxiv.org/content/10.1101/506188v2 for BioRxiv preprint
How to cite: MTK4a_011 was a gift from Hana El-Samad (Addgene plasmid # 123824 ; http://n2t.net/addgene:123824 ; RRID:Addgene_123824)
