[The description below was written by a language model from this plasmid's Addgene catalogue record and pLannotate feature annotations shown in this document.]
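Description:
MTK4a_011 is a small (about 2.7 kb) part-storage plasmid from the Mammalian Toolkit (MTK), a modular hierarchical cloning system for building genetic circuits in mammalian cells. It is built on the MTK0_027 part entry backbone and is propagated in E. coli using a high-copy ColE1/pUC-type origin of replication. Selection is with chloramphenicol, conferred by the cat gene under its native promoter, and a phage lambda t0 terminator lies immediately downstream of cat. Although catalogued as a mammalian expression vector, the annotated features include no mammalian promoter or polyadenylation signal. The plasmid is therefore a donor of a coding part rather than a stand-alone expression construct.

The insert is a synthetic T2A::NLS::iRFP670 cassette, cloned through BsmBI sites that were destroyed during insertion. The feature table annotates only the iRFP670 coding sequence. The T2A and nuclear localization signal are not called as separate features, but according to the record they precede the fluorescent protein. iRFP670 is a near-infrared fluorescent protein derived from a Rhodopseudomonas palustris bacteriophytochrome, and it needs biliverdin as a cofactor to fluoresce.

As a Type 4a part, the cassette occupies the C-terminal coding-sequence position in an MTK transcriptional unit. When it is assembled in frame behind an upstream coding sequence, the T2A peptide causes ribosomal skipping, so the protein of interest and the reporter are produced as separate polypeptides from one transcript. The NLS concentrates the iRFP670 signal in the nucleus. This gives a far-red, nuclear-localized coexpression marker for identifying and quantifying cells that express the assembled construct.
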