Features (pLannotate 1.2.2; 5 found; start..end, strand, type, name):
     56..644     +  rep_origin     ori: high-copy-number ColE1/pMB1/pBR322/pUC origin of replication
    864..1793    +  CDS            iRFP670: iRFP670 is a basic (constitutively fluorescent) near ir fluorescent protein published in 2013, derived from Rhodopseudomonas palustris CGA009. It has low acid sensitivity. It requires the cofactor biliverdin for fluorescence.
   1820..1854    -  terminator     lambda t0 terminator: minimal transcription terminator from phage lambda (Scholtissek and Grosse, 1987)
   1928..2584    -  CDS            cat: CAT_ECOLX - Experimental evidence at protein level: Swiss-Prot protein existence level 1. This enzyme is an effector of chloramphenicol resistance in bacteria. From Escherichia coli. This protein is used as a marker in many commonly used cloning vectors, such as pACYC184.
   2585..2682    -  promoter       cat promoter: promoter of the E. coli cat gene encoding chloramphenicol acetyltransferase
>Addgene plasmid #123824 | MTK4a_011 | addgene full sequence | sequence record 249770 | Addgene NGS Result
GTGAGTTTTCGTTCCACTGAGCGTCAGACCCCGTAGAAAAGATCAAAGGATCTTCTTGAGATCCTTTTTT
TCTGCGCGTAATCTGCTGCTTGCAAACAAAAAAACCACCGCTACCAGCGGTGGTTTGTTTGCCGGATCAA
GAGCTACCAACTCTTTTTCCGAAGGTAACTGGCTTCAGCAGAGCGCAGATACCAAATACTGTTCTTCTAG
TGTAGCCGTAGTTAGGCCACCACTTCAAGAACTCTGTAGCACCGCCTACATACCTCGCTCTGCTAATCCT
GTTACCAGTGGCTGCTGCCAGTGGCGATAAGTCGTGTCTTACCGGGTTGGACTCAAGACGATAGTTACCG
GATAAGGCGCAGCGGTCGGGCTGAACGGGGGGTTCGTGCACACAGCCCAGCTTGGAGCGAACGACCTACA
CCGAACTGAGATACCTACAGCGTGAGCTATGAGAAAGCGCCACGCTTCCCGAAGGGAGAAAGGCGGACAG
GTATCCGGTAAGCGGCAGGGTCGGAACAGGAGAGCGCACGAGGGAGCTTCCAGGGGGAAACGCCTGGTAT
CTTTATAGTCCTGTCGGGTTTCGCCACCTCTGACTTGAGCGTCGATTTTTGTGATGCTCGTCAGGGGGGC
GGAGCCTATGGAAAAACGCCAGCAACGCGGCCTTTTTACGGTTCCTGGCCTTTTGCTGGCCTTTTGCTCA
CATGTTCTTTCCTGCGTTATCCCCTGATTCTGTGGATAACCGTAGTCGGTCTCAATCCGGAAGCGGAGAG
GGCAGAGGAAGTCTGCTAACATGCGGTGACGTCGAGGAGAATCCTGGACCTGGATCCCCCAAGAAGAAGA
GGAAGGTGGAGGACGCCGGATCCGCGCGTAAGGTCGATCTCACCTCCTGCGATCGCGAGCCGATCCACAT
CCCCGGCAGCATTCAGCCGTGCGGCTGCCTGCTAGCCTGCGACGCGCAGGCGGTGCGGATCACGCGCATT
ACGGAAAATGCCGGCGCGTTCTTTGGACGCGAAACTCCGCGGGTCGGTGAGCTACTCGCCGATTACTTTG
GCGAAACCGAAGCCCATGCGCTGCGCAACGCACTGGCGCAGTCCTCCGATCCAAAGCGACCGGCGCTGAT
CTTCGGTTGGCGCGACGGCCTGACCGGCCGCACCTTCGACATCTCACTGCATCGCCATGACGGTACATCG
ATCATCGAGTTCGAGCCTGCGGCGGCCGAACAGGCCGACAATCCGCTGCGGCTGACGCGGCAGATCATCG
CGCGCACCAAAGAACTGAAGTCGCTCGAAGAGATGGCCGCACGGGTGCCGCGCTATCTGCAGGCGATGCT
CGGCTATCACCGCGTGATGTTGTACCGCTTCGCGGACGACGGCTCCGGGATGGTGATCGGCGAGGCGAAG
CGCAGCGACCTGGAGAGCTTTCTCGGTCAGCACTTTCCGGCGTCGCTGGTCCCGCAGCAGGCGCGGCTAC
TGTACTTGAAGAACGCGATCCGCGTGGTATCGGATTCGCGCGGCATCAGCAGCCGGATCGTGCCCGAGCA
CGACGCCTCCGGCGCCGCGCTCGATCTGTCGTTCGCGCACCTGCGCAGCATCTCGCCCTGCCATCTCGAA
TTTCTGCGGAACATGGGCGTCAGCGCCTCGATGTCGCTGTCGATCATCATTGACGGCACGCTATGGGGAT
TGATCATCTGTCATCATTACGAGCCGCGTGCCGTGCCGATGGCGCAGCGCGTCGCGGCCGAAATGTTCGC
CGACTTCTTATCGCTGCACTTCACCGCCGCCCACCACCAACGCTAACTCGAGTGGCTGAGACCAGACCAA
TAAAAAACGCCCGGCGGCAACCGAGCGTTCTGAACAAATCCAGATGGAGTTCTGAGGTCATTACTGGATC
TATCAACAGGAGTCCAAGCGAGCTCGATATCAAATTACGCCCCGCCCTGCCACTCATCGCAGTACTGTTG
TAATTCATTAAGCATTCTGCCGACATGGAAGCCATCACAAACGGCATGATGAACCTGAATCGCCAGCGGC
ATCAGCACCTTGTCGCCTTGCGTATAATATTTGCCCATGGTGAAAACGGGGGCGAAGAAGTTGTCCATAT
TGGCCACGTTTAAATCAAAACTGGTGAAACTCACCCAGGGATTGGCTGAAACGAAAAACATATTCTCAAT
AAACCCTTTAGGGAAATAGGCCAGGTTTTCACCGTAACACGCCACATCTTGCGAATATATGTGTAGAAAC
TGCCGGAAATCGTCGTGGTATTCACTCCAGAGCGATGAAAACGTTTCAGTTTGCTCATGGAAAACGGTGT
AACAAGGGTGAACACTATCCCATATCACCAGCTCACCGTCTTTCATTGCCATACGAAATTCCGGATGAGC
ATTCATCAGGCGGGCAAGAATGTGAATAAAGGCCGGATAAAACTTGTGCTTATTTTTCTTTACGGTCTTT
AAAAAGGCCGTAATATCCAGCTGAACGGTCTGGTTATAGGTACATTGAGCAACTGACTGAAATGCCTCAA
AATGTTCTTTACGATGCCATTGGGATATATCAACGGTGGTATATCCAGTGATTTTTTTCTCCATTTTAGC
TTCCTTAGCTCCTGAAAATCTCGATAACTCAAAAAATACGCCCGGTAGTGATCTTATTTCATTATGGTGA
AAGTTGGAACCTCTTACGTGCCCGATCAATCATGACCAAAATCCCTTAAC
